>Addgene plasmid #101213 | pJSC090 - Bacterial expression plasmid for SpCas9 + K855A variant | addgene full sequence | sequence record 197220 | Addgene NGS Result
CCGGCTCCATGCACCGCGACGCAACGCGGGGAGGCAGACAAGGTATAGGGCGGCGCCTACAATCCATGCC
AACCCGTTCCATGTGCTCGCCGAGGCGGCATAAATCGCCGTGACGATCAGCGGTCCAATGATCGAAGTTA
GGCTGGTAAGAGCCGCGAGCGATCCTTGAAGCTGTCCCTGATGGTCGTCATCTACCTGCCTGGACAGCAT
GGCCTGCAACGCGGGCATCCCGATGCCGCCGGAAGCGAGAAGAATCATAATGGGGAAGGCCATCCAGCCT
CGCGTCGCGAACGCCAGCAAGACGTAGCCCAGCGCGTCGGCCGCCATGCCGGCGATAATGGCCTGCTTCT
CGCCGAAACGTTTGGTGGCGGGACCAGTGACGAAGGCTTGAGCGAGGGCGTGCAAGATTCCGAATACCGC
AAGCGACAGGCCGATCATCGTCGCGCTCCAGCGAAAGCGGTCCTCGCCGAAAATGACCCAGAGCGCTGCC
GGCACCTGTCCTACGAGTTGCATGATAAAGAAGACAGTCATAAGTGCGGCGACGATAGTCATGCCCCGCG
CCCACCGGAAGGAGCTGACTGGGTTGAAGGCTCTCAAGGGCATCGGTCGACGCTCTCCCTTATGCGACTC
CTGCATTAGGAAGCAGCCCAGTAGTAGGTTGAGGCCGTTGAGCACCGCCGCCGCAAGGAATGGTGCATGC
AAGGAGATGGCGCCCAACAGTCCCCCGGCCACGGGGCCTGCCACCATACCCACGCCGAAACAAGCGCTCA
TGAGCCCGAAGTGGCGAGCCCGATCTTCCCCATCGGTGATGTCGGCGATATAGGCGCCAGCAACCGCACC
TGTGGCGCCGGTGATGCCGGCCACGATGCGTCCGGCGTAGAGGATCGAGATCTCGATCCCGCGAAATTAA
TACGACTCACTATAGGGAGACCACAACGGTTTCCCTCTAGTGCCGGCTCCGGAGAGCTCTTTAATTAAGC
GGCCGCCCTGCAGGACTCGAGTTCTAGAAATAATTTTGTTTAACTTTAAGAAGGAGATATACATATGAAA
TCTTCTCACCATCACCATCACCATCACCATCACCATGGTTCTTCTATGAAAATCGAAGAAGGTAAACTGG
TAATCTGGATTAACGGCGATAAAGGCTATAACGGTCTCGCTGAAGTCGGTAAGAAATTCGAGAAAGATAC
CGGAATTAAAGTCACCGTTGAGCATCCGGATAAACTGGAAGAGAAATTCCCACAGGTTGCGGCAACTGGC
GATGGCCCTGACATTATCTTCTGGGCACACGACCGCTTTGGTGGCTACGCTCAATCTGGCCTGTTGGCTG
AAATCACCCCGGACAAAGCGTTCCAGGACAAGCTGTATCCGTTTACCTGGGATGCCGTACGTTACAACGG
CAAGCTGATTGCTTACCCGATCGCTGTTGAAGCGTTATCGCTGATTTATAACAAAGATCTGCTGCCGAAC
CCGCCAAAAACCTGGGAAGAGATCCCGGCGCTGGATAAAGAACTGAAAGCGAAAGGTAAGAGCGCGCTGA
TGTTCAACCTGCAAGAACCGTACTTCACCTGGCCGCTGATTGCTGCTGACGGGGGTTATGCGTTCAAGTA
TGAAAACGGCAAGTACGACATTAAAGACGTGGGCGTGGATAACGCTGGCGCGAAAGCGGGTCTGACCTTC
CTGGTTGACCTGATTAAAAACAAACACATGAATGCAGACACCGATTACTCCATCGCAGAAGCTGCCTTTA
ATAAAGGCGAAACAGCGATGACCATCAACGGCCCGTGGGCATGGTCCAACATCGACACCAGCAAAGTGAA
TTATGGTGTAACGGTACTGCCGACCTTCAAGGGTCAACCATCCAAACCGTTCGTTGGCGTGCTGAGCGCA
GGTATTAACGCCGCCAGTCCGAACAAAGAGCTGGCAAAAGAGTTCCTCGAAAACTATCTGCTGACTGATG
AAGGTCTGGAAGCGGTTAATAAAGACAAACCGCTGGGTGCCGTAGCGCTGAAGTCTTACGAGGAAGAGTT
GGCGAAAGATCCACGTATTGCCGCCACTATGGAAAACGCCCAGAAAGGTGAAATCATGCCGAACATCCCG
CAGATGTCCGCTTTCTGGTATGCCGTGCGTACTGCGGTGATCAACGCCGCCAGCGGTCGTCAGACTGTCG
ATGAAGCCCTGAAAGACGCGCAGACTAATTCGAGCTCGAACAACAACAACAATAACAATAACAACAACCT
CGGGATCGAGGAAAACCTGTACTTCCAATCCAATGCAATGGATAAGAAATACTCAATAGGCTTAGATATC
GGCACAAATAGCGTCGGATGGGCGGTGATCACTGATGAATATAAGGTTCCGTCTAAAAAGTTCAAGGTTC
TGGGAAATACAGACCGCCACAGTATCAAAAAAAATCTTATAGGGGCTCTTTTATTTGACAGTGGAGAGAC
AGCGGAAGCGACTCGTCTCAAACGGACAGCTCGTAGAAGGTATACACGTCGGAAGAATCGTATTTGTTAT
CTACAGGAGATTTTTTCAAATGAGATGGCGAAAGTAGATGATAGTTTCTTTCATCGACTTGAAGAGTCTT
TTTTGGTGGAAGAAGACAAGAAGCATGAACGTCATCCTATTTTTGGAAATATAGTAGATGAAGTTGCTTA
TCATGAGAAATATCCAACTATCTATCATCTGCGAAAAAAATTGGTAGATTCTACTGATAAAGCGGATTTG
CGCTTAATCTATTTGGCCTTAGCGCATATGATTAAGTTTCGTGGTCATTTTTTGATTGAGGGAGATTTAA
ATCCTGATAATAGTGATGTGGACAAACTATTTATCCAGTTGGTACAAACCTACAATCAATTATTTGAAGA
AAACCCTATTAACGCAAGTGGAGTAGATGCTAAAGCGATTCTTTCTGCACGATTGAGTAAATCAAGACGA
TTAGAAAATCTCATTGCTCAGCTCCCCGGTGAGAAGAAAAATGGCTTATTTGGGAATCTCATTGCTTTGT
CATTGGGTTTGACCCCTAATTTTAAATCAAATTTTGATTTGGCAGAAGATGCTAAATTACAGCTTTCAAA
AGATACTTACGATGATGATTTAGATAATTTATTGGCGCAAATTGGAGATCAATATGCTGATTTGTTTTTG
GCAGCTAAGAATTTATCAGATGCTATTTTACTTTCAGATATCCTAAGAGTAAATACTGAAATAACTAAGG
CTCCCCTATCAGCTTCAATGATTAAACGCTACGATGAACATCATCAAGACTTGACTCTTTTAAAAGCTTT
AGTTCGACAACAACTTCCAGAAAAGTATAAAGAAATCTTTTTTGATCAATCAAAAAACGGATATGCAGGT
TATATTGATGGGGGAGCTAGCCAAGAAGAATTTTATAAATTTATCAAACCAATTTTAGAAAAAATGGATG
GTACTGAGGAATTATTGGTGAAACTAAATCGTGAAGATTTGCTGCGCAAGCAACGGACCTTTGACAACGG
CTCTATTCCCCATCAAATTCACTTGGGTGAGCTGCATGCTATTTTGAGAAGACAAGAAGACTTTTATCCA
TTTTTAAAAGACAATCGTGAGAAGATTGAAAAAATCTTGACTTTTCGAATTCCTTATTATGTTGGTCCAT
TGGCGCGTGGCAATAGTCGTTTTGCATGGATGACTCGGAAGTCTGAAGAAACAATTACCCCATGGAATTT
TGAAGAAGTTGTCGATAAAGGTGCTTCAGCTCAATCATTTATTGAACGCATGACAAACTTTGATAAAAAT
CTTCCAAATGAAAAAGTACTACCAAAACATAGTTTGCTTTATGAGTATTTTACGGTTTATAACGAATTGA
CAAAGGTCAAATATGTTACTGAAGGAATGCGAAAACCAGCATTTCTTTCAGGTGAACAGAAGAAAGCCAT
TGTTGATTTACTCTTCAAAACAAATCGAAAAGTAACCGTTAAGCAATTAAAAGAAGATTATTTCAAAAAA
ATAGAATGTTTTGATAGTGTTGAAATTTCAGGAGTTGAAGATAGATTTAATGCTTCATTAGGTACCTACC
ATGATTTGCTAAAAATTATTAAAGATAAAGATTTTTTGGATAATGAAGAAAATGAAGATATCTTAGAGGA
TATTGTTTTAACATTGACCTTATTTGAAGATAGGGAGATGATTGAGGAAAGACTTAAAACATATGCTCAC
CTCTTTGATGATAAGGTGATGAAACAGCTTAAACGTCGCCGTTATACTGGTTGGGGACGTTTGTCTCGAA
AATTGATTAATGGTATTAGGGATAAGCAATCTGGCAAAACAATATTAGATTTTTTGAAATCAGATGGTTT
TGCCAATCGCAATTTTATGCAGCTGATCCATGATGATAGTTTGACATTTAAAGAAGACATTCAAAAAGCA
CAAGTGTCTGGACAAGGCGATAGTTTACATGAACATATTGCAAATTTAGCTGGTAGCCCTGCTATTAAAA
AAGGTATTTTACAGACTGTAAAAGTTGTTGATGAATTGGTCAAAGTAATGGGGCGGCATAAGCCAGAAAA
TATCGTTATTGAAATGGCACGTGAAAATCAGACAACTCAAAAGGGCCAGAAAAATTCGCGAGAGCGTATG
AAACGAATCGAAGAAGGTATCAAAGAATTAGGAAGTCAGATTCTTAAAGAGCATCCTGTTGAAAATACTC
AATTGCAAAATGAAAAGCTCTATCTCTATTATCTCCAAAATGGAAGAGACATGTATGTGGACCAAGAATT
AGATATTAATCGTTTAAGTGATTATGATGTCGATCACATTGTTCCACAAAGTTTCCTTAAAGACGATTCA
ATAGACAATGCTGTCTTAACGCGTTCTGATAAAAATCGTGGTAAATCGGATAACGTTCCAAGTGAAGAAG
TAGTCAAAAAGATGAAAAACTATTGGAGACAACTTCTAAACGCCAAGTTAATCACTCAACGTAAGTTTGA
TAATTTAACGAAAGCTGAACGTGGAGGTTTGAGTGAACTTGATAAAGCTGGTTTTATCAAACGCCAATTG
GTTGAAACTCGCCAAATCACTAAGCATGTGGCACAAATTTTGGATAGTCGCATGAATACTAAATACGATG
AAAATGATAAACTTATTCGAGAGGTTAAAGTGATTACCTTAAAATCTAAATTAGTTTCTGACTTCCGAAA
AGATTTCCAATTCTATAAAGTACGTGAGATTAACAATTACCATCATGCCCATGATGCGTATCTAAATGCC
GTCGTTGGAACTGCTTTGATTAAGAAATATCCAAAACTTGAATCGGAGTTTGTCTATGGTGATTATAAAG
TTTATGATGTTCGTAAAATGATTGCTAAGTCTGAGCAAGAAATAGGCAAAGCAACCGCAAAATATTTCTT
TTACTCTAATATCATGAACTTCTTCAAAACAGAAATTACACTTGCAAATGGAGAGATTCGCAAACGCCCT
CTAATCGAAACTAATGGGGAAACTGGAGAAATTGTCTGGGATAAAGGGCGAGATTTTGCCACAGTGCGCA
AAGTATTGTCCATGCCCCAAGTCAATATTGTCAAGAAAACAGAAGTACAGACAGGCGGATTCTCCAAGGA
GTCAATTTTACCAAAAAGAAATTCGGACAAGCTTATTGCTCGTAAAAAAGACTGGGATCCAAAAAAATAT
GGTGGTTTTGATAGTCCAACGGTAGCTTATTCAGTCCTAGTGGTTGCTAAGGTGGAAAAAGGGAAATCGA
AGAAGTTAAAATCCGTTAAAGAGTTACTAGGGATCACAATTATGGAAAGAAGTTCCTTTGAAAAAAATCC
GATTGACTTTTTAGAAGCTAAAGGATATAAGGAAGTTAAAAAAGACTTAATCATTAAACTACCTAAATAT
AGTCTTTTTGAGTTAGAAAACGGTCGTAAACGGATGCTGGCTAGTGCCGGAGAATTACAAAAAGGAAATG
AGCTGGCTCTGCCAAGCAAATATGTGAATTTTTTATATTTAGCTAGTCATTATGAAAAGTTGAAGGGTAG
TCCAGAAGATAACGAACAAAAACAATTGTTTGTGGAGCAGCATAAGCATTATTTAGATGAGATTATTGAG
CAAATCAGTGAATTTTCTAAGCGTGTTATTTTAGCAGATGCCAATTTAGATAAAGTTCTTAGTGCATATA
ACAAACATAGAGACAAACCAATACGTGAACAAGCAGAAAATATTATTCATTTATTTACGTTGACGAATCT
TGGAGCTCCCGCTGCTTTTAAATATTTTGATACAACAATTGATCGTAAACGATATACGTCTACAAAAGAA
GTTTTAGATGCCACTCTTATCCATCAATCCATCACTGGTCTTTATGAAACACGCATTGATTTGAGTCAGC
TAGGAGGTGACTAATAACATTGGAAGTGGATAACGGATCCGCGATCGCGGCGCGCCACCTGGTGGCCGGC
CGGTACCACGCGTGCGCGCTGATCCGGCTGCTAACAAAGCCCGAAAGGAAGCTGAGTTGGCTGCTGCCAC
CGCTGAGCAATAACTAGCATAACCCCTTGGGGCCTCTAAACGGGTCTTGAGGGGTTTTTTGCTGAAAGGA
GGAACTATATCCGGATATCCACAGGACGGGTGTGGTCGCCATGATCGCGTAGTCGATAGTGGCTCCAAGT
AGCGAAGCGAGCAGGACTGGGCGGCGGCCAAAGCGGTCGGACAGTGCTCCGAGAACGGGTGCGCATAGAA
ATTGCATCAACGCATATAGCGCTAGCAGCACGCCATAGTGACTGGCGATGCTGTCGGAATGGACGATATC
CCGCAAGAGGCCCGGCAGTACCGGCATAACCAAGCCTATGCCTACAGCATCCAGGGTGACGGTGCCGAGG
ATGACGATGAGCGCATTGTTAGATTTCATACACGGTGCCTGACTGCGTTAGCAATTTAACTGTGATAAAC
TACCGCATTAAAGCTTATCGATGATAAGCTGTCAAACATGAGAATTCTTGAAGACGAAAGGGCCTCGTGA
TACGCCTATTTTTATAGGTTAATGTCATGATAATAATGGTTTCTTAGACGTCAGGTGGCACTTTTCGGGG
AAATGTGCGCGGAACCCCTATTTGTTTATTTTTCTAAATACATTCAAATATGTATCCGCTCATGAGACAA
TAACCCTGATAAATGCTTCAATAACATTGAAAAAGGAAGAGTATGAGTATTCAACATTTCCGTGTCGCCC
TTATTCCCTTTTTTGCGGCATTTTGCCTTCCTGTTTTTGCTCACCCAGAAACGCTGGTGAAAGTAAAAGA
TGCTGAAGATCAGTTGGGTGCACGAGTGGGTTACATCGAACTGGATCTCAACAGCGGTAAGATCCTTGAG
AGTTTTCGCCCCGAAGAACGTTTTCCAATGATGAGCACTTTTAAAGTTCTGCTATGTGGCGCGGTATTAT
CCCGTGTTGACGCCGGGCAAGAGCAACTCGGTCGCCGCATACACTATTCTCAGAATGACTTGGTTGAGTA
CTCACCAGTCACAGAAAAGCATCTTACGGATGGCATGACAGTAAGAGAATTATGCAGTGCTGCCATAACC
ATGAGTGATAACACTGCGGCCAACTTACTTCTGACAACGATCGGAGGACCGAAGGAGCTAACCGCTTTTT
TGCACAACATGGGGGATCATGTAACTCGCCTTGATCGTTGGGAACCGGAGCTGAATGAAGCCATACCAAA
CGACGAGCGTGACACCACGATGCCTGCAGCAATGGCAACAACGTTGCGCAAACTATTAACTGGCGAACTA
CTTACTCTAGCTTCCCGGCAACAATTAATAGACTGGATGGAGGCGGATAAAGTTGCAGGACCACTTCTGC
GCTCGGCCCTTCCGGCTGGCTGGTTTATTGCTGATAAATCTGGAGCCGGTGAGCGTGGGTCTCGCGGTAT
CATTGCAGCACTGGGGCCAGATGGTAAGCCCTCCCGTATCGTAGTTATCTACACGACGGGGAGTCAGGCA
ACTATGGATGAACGAAATAGACAGATCGCTGAGATAGGTGCCTCACTGATTAAGCATTGGTAACTGTCAG
ACCAAGTTTACTCATATATACTTTAGATTGATTTAAAACTTCATTTTTAATTTAAAAGGATCTAGGTGAA
GATCCTTTTTGATAATCTCATGACCAAAATCCCTTAACGTGAGTTTTCGTTCCACTGAGCGTCAGACCCC
GTAGAAAAGATCAAAGGATCTTCTTGAGATCCTTTTTTTCTGCGCGTAATCTGCTGCTTGCAAACAAAAA
AACCACCGCTACCAGCGGTGGTTTGTTTGCCGGATCAAGAGCTACCAACTCTTTTTCCGAAGGTAACTGG
CTTCAGCAGAGCGCAGATACCAAATACTGTCCTTCTAGTGTAGCCGTAGTTAGGCCACCACTTCAAGAAC
TCTGTAGCACCGCCTACATACCTCGCTCTGCTAATCCTGTTACCAGTGGCTGCTGCCAGTGGCGATAAGT
CGTGTCTTACCGGGTTGGACTCAAGACGATAGTTACCGGATAAGGCGCAGCGGTCGGGCTGAACGGGGGG
TTCGTGCACACAGCCCAGCTTGGAGCGAACGACCTACACCGAACTGAGATACCTACAGCGTGAGCTATGA
GAAAGCGCCACGCTTCCCGAAGGGAGAAAGGCGGACAGGTATCCGGTAAGCGGCAGGGTCGGAACAGGAG
AGCGCACGAGGGAGCTTCCAGGGGGAAACGCCTGGTATCTTTATAGTCCTGTCGGGTTTCGCCACCTCTG
ACTTGAGCGTCGATTTTTGTGATGCTCGTCAGGGGGGCGGAGCCTATGGAAAAACGCCAGCAACGCGGCC
TTTTTACGGTTCCTGGCCTTTTGCTGGCCTTTTGCTCACATGTTCTTTCCTGCGTTATCCCCTGATTCTG
TGGATAACCGTATTACCGCCTTTGAGTGAGCTGATACCGCTCGCCGCAGCCGAACGACCGAGCGCAGCGA
GTCAGTGAGCGAGGAAGCGGAAGAGCGCCTGATGCGGTATTTTCTCCTTACGCATCTGTGCGGTATTTCA
CACCGCAATGGTGCACTCTCAGTACAATCTGCTCTGATGCCGCATAGTTAAGCCAGTATACACTCCGCTA
TCGCTACGTGACTGGGTCATGGCTGCGCCCCGACACCCGCCAACACCCGCTGACGCGCCCTGACGGGCTT
GTCTGCTCCCGGCATCCGCTTACAGACAAGCTGTGACCGTCTCCGGGAGCTGCATGTGTCAGAGGTTTTC
ACCGTCATCACCGAAACGCGCGAGGCAGCTGCGGTAAAGCTCATCAGCGTGGTCGTGAAGCGATTCACAG
ATGTCTGCCTGTTCATCCGCGTCCAGCTCGTTGAGTTTCTCCAGAAGCGTTAATGTCTGGCTTCTGATAA
AGCGGGCCATGTTAAGGGCGGTTTTTTCCTGTTTGGTCACTGATGCCTCCGTGTAAGGGGGATTTCTGTT
CATGGGGGTAATGATACCGATGAAACGAGAGAGGATGCTCACGATACGGGTTACTGATGATGAACATGCC
CGGTTACTGGAACGTTGTGAGGGTAAACAACTGGCGGTATGGATGCGGCGGGACCAGAGAAAAATCACTC
AGGGTCAATGCCAGCGCTTCGTTAATACAGATGTAGGTGTTCCACAGGGTAGCCAGCAGCATCCTGCGAT
GCAGATCCGGAACATAATGGTGCAGGGCGCTGACTTCCGCGTTTCCAGACTTTACGAAACACGGAAACCG
AAGACCATTCATGTTGTTGCTCAGGTCGCAGACGTTTTGCAGCAGCAGTCGCTTCACGTTCGCTCGCGTA
TCGGTGATTCATTCTGCTAACCAGTAAGGCAACCCCGCCAGCCTAGCCGGGTCCTCAACGACAGGAGCAC
GATCATGCGCACCCGTGGCCAGGACCCAACGCTGCCCGAGATGCGCCGCGTGCGGCTGCTGGAGATGGCG
GACGCGATGGATATGTTCTGCCAAGGGTTGGTTTGCGCATTCACAGTTCTCCGCAAGAATTGATTGGCTC
CAATTCTTGGAGTGGTGAATCCGTTAGCGAGGTGCCGCCGGCTTCCATTCAGGTCGAGGTGGC
Features (pLannotate 1.2.2; 17 found; start..end, strand, type, name):
    908..926     +  promoter       T7 promoter: promoter for bacteriophage T7 RNA polymerase
   1015..1037    +  RBS            RBS: efficient ribosome binding site from bacteriophage T7 gene 10 (Olins and Rangwala, 1989)
   1057..1086    +  CDS            10xHis: 10xHis affinity tag
   1096..2196    +  CDS            MBP: maltose binding protein from E. coli; malE (mutated); This version of the gene does not encode a signal sequence, so MBP will remain in the cytosol.
   2251..2267    +  CDS            TEV site (fragment): tobacco etch virus (TEV) protease recognition and cleavage site
   2278..6382    +  CDS            Cas9 (fragment): Cas9 (Csn1) endonuclease from the Streptococcus pyogenes Type II CRISPR/Cas system generates RNA-guided double strand breaks in DNA
   6467..6516    +  CDS            SET1 (fragment): solubility-enhancement tag derived from T7 phage gene 10B
   6524..6571    +  terminator     T7 terminator: transcription terminator for bacteriophage T7 RNA polymerase
   6597..6889    -  CDS            TcR (fragment): tetracycline efflux protein; tet; confers resistance to tetracycline
   6937..6965    -  promoter       tet promoter: E. coli promoter for tetracycline efflux protein gene
   7078..7182    +  promoter       AmpR promoter: bla
   7183..8043    +  CDS            AmpR: β-lactamase; bla; confers resistance to ampicillin, carbenicillin, and related antibiotics
   8214..8802    +  rep_origin     ori: high-copy-number ColE1/pMB1/pBR322/pUC origin of replication
   8988..9127    -  misc_feature   bom: basis of mobility region from pBR322
   9229..9420    -  CDS            rop: Rop protein, which maintains plasmids at low copy number; rop
   9437..9817    +  CDS            YPB1_ECOLX: Protein predicted: Swiss-Prot protein existence level 4. From Escherichia coli.
  10059..886     -  CDS            TcR (fragment) (across the origin): tetracycline efflux protein; tet; confers resistance to tetracycline
