[The description below was written by a language model from this plasmid's Addgene catalogue record and pLannotate feature annotations shown in this document.]
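Description:
pJSC090 is a bacterial expression plasmid of about 10.1 kb, built on the pCT10 backbone, for producing a point-mutant form of Streptococcus pyogenes Cas9 carrying the K855A substitution. It is propagated in E. coli under ampicillin selection through a bla (β-lactamase) cassette and replicates from a ColE1/pMB1-family origin. The catalogue lists it as high copy, although the feature table also shows pBR322-derived bom and rop elements, the latter normally acting to restrain copy number. Only fragments of the tetracycline resistance gene are annotated, along with its promoter; these look like backbone remnants interrupted by the expression cassette, and tetracycline is not listed as a selection.

The expression cassette is driven by a T7 promoter followed by the phage T7 gene 10 ribosome binding site, so expression requires a host that supplies T7 RNA polymerase. The open reading frame encodes an N-terminal 10xHis tag, a cytosolic maltose binding protein lacking its signal sequence, a TEV protease recognition site, and then the Cas9 variant, with a T7 terminator downstream. This arrangement allows affinity capture through the His tag, improved solubility from MBP, and removal of both tags by TEV cleavage to release Cas9. A short match to a T7 gene 10B-derived solubility tag just upstream of the terminator is probably residual vector sequence rather than a functional fusion. The insert was assembled by Gibson cloning. Going by the associated publication's title, the plasmid serves to make purified recombinant protein for studies of how Cas9 proofreading governs targeting accuracy, with K855A as one of the variants examined.
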