Addgene plasmid #101213: pJSC090 - Bacterial expression plasmid for SpCas9 + K855A variant
Purpose: Bacterial expression plasmid for SpCas9 + K855A variant
Depositing lab: Jennifer Doudna & Keith Joung. Depositing organization: University of California, Berkeley. Publication: Enhanced proofreading governs CRISPR-Cas9 targeting accuracy. Chen JS, Dagdas YS, Kleinstiver BP, Welch MM, Sousa AA, Harrington LB, Sternberg SH, Joung JK, Yildiz A, Doudna JA. Nature. 2017 Sep 20. doi: 10.1038/nature24268. PubMed 28931002.
Backbone
  Vector backbone: pCT10
  Backbone manufacturer: Doudna lab
  Vector type: Bacterial Expression
Growth in bacteria
  Bacterial resistance: Ampicillin, 100 μg/mL
  Growth temperature: 37°C
  Growth strain: DH5alpha
  Copy number: High Copy
Gene/Insert
  Gene/Insert name: SpCas9 variant K855A (alt name: Streptococcus pyogenes Cas9)
  Species: Streptococcus pyogenes
  Mutation: K855A
  Promoter: T7
  Tag / fusion protein: 10x His (N terminal on backbone); MBP (N terminal on backbone); TEV site (N terminal on backbone)
  Cloning method: Gibson Cloning
  Sequencing primers: 5′ T7; 3′ T7-term
Terms and licenses: Academic/Nonprofit Terms; Industry Terms: Not Available to Industry
Depositor comments: Please visit https://www.biorxiv.org/content/early/2017/08/12/160036 for bioRxiv preprint.
How to cite: pJSC090 - Bacterial expression plasmid for SpCas9 + K855A variant was a gift from Jennifer Doudna & Keith Joung (Addgene plasmid # 101213 ; http://n2t.net/addgene:101213 ; RRID:Addgene_101213)
